>Addgene plasmid #199363 | pTS110 pHAGE2 CMVtetO2 MCS-22xGS-Alfa-P2A-TagBFP | addgene full sequence | sequence record 389915 | Addgene NGS Result
TAAATATGTACTACAAACTTAGTAGTTGGAAGGGCTAATTCACTCCCAAAGAAGACAAGATATCCTTGAT
CTGTGGATCTACCACACACAAGGCTACTTCCCTGATTAGCAGAACTACACACCAGGGCCAGGGGTCAGAT
ATCCACTGACCTTTGGATGGTGCTACAAGCTAGTACCAGTTGAGCCAGATAAGGTAGAAGAGGCCAATAA
AGGAGAGAACACCAGCTTGTTACACCCTGTGAGCCTGCATGGGATGGATGACCCGGAGAGAGAAGTGTTA
GAGTGGAGGTTTGACAGCCGCCTAGCATTTCATCACGTGGCCCGAGAGCTGCATCCGGAGTACTTCAAGA
ACTGCTGATATCGAGCTTGCTACAAGGGACTTTCCGCTGGGGACTTTCCAGGGAGGCGTGGCCTGGGCGG
GACTGGGGAGTGGCGAGCCCTCAGATCCTGCATATAAGCAGCTGCTTTTTGCCTGTACTGGGTCTCTCTG
GTTAGACCAGATCTGAGCCTGGGAGCTCTCTGGCTAACTAGGGAACCCACTGCTTAAGCCTCAATAAAGC
TTGCCTTGAGTGCTTCAAGTAGTGTGTGCCCGTCTGTTGTGTGACTCTGGTAACTAGAGATCCCTCAGAC
CCTTTTAGTCAGTGTGGAAAATCTCTAGCAGTGGCGCCCGAACAGGGACTTGAAAGCGAAAGGGAAACCA
GAGGAGCTCTCTCGACGCAGGACTCGGCTTGCTGAAGCGCGCACGGCAAGAGGCGAGGGGCGGCGACTGG
TGAGTACGCCAAAAATTTTGACTAGCGGAGGCTAGAAGGAGAGAGATGGGTGCGAGAGCGTCAGTATTAA
GCGGGGGAGAATTAGATCGCGATGGGAAAAAATTCGGTTAAGGCCAGGGGGAAAGAAAAAATATAAATTA
AAACATATAGTATGGGCAAGCAGGGAGCTAGAACGATTCGCAGTTAATCCTGGCCTGTTAGAAACATCAG
AAGGCTGTAGACAAATACTGGGACAGCTACAACCATCCCTTCAGACAGGATCAGAAGAACTTAGATCATT
ATATAATACAGTAGCAACCCTCTATTGTGTGCATCAAAGGATAGAGATAAAAGACACCAAGGAAGCTTTA
GACAAGATAGAGGAAGAGCAAAACAAAAGTAAGACCACCGCACAGCAAGCGGCCGGCCGCTGATCTTCAG
ACCTGGAGGAGGAGATATGAGGGACAATTGGAGAAGTGAATTATATAAATATAAAGTAGTAAAAATTGAA
CCATTAGGAGTAGCACCCACCAAGGCAAAGAGAAGAGTGGTGCAGAGAGAAAAAAGAGCAGTGGGAATAG
GAGCTTTGTTCCTTGGGTTCTTGGGAGCAGCAGGAAGCACTATGGGCGCAGCGTCAATGACGCTGACGGT
ACAGGCCAGACAATTATTGTCTGGTATAGTGCAGCAGCAGAACAATTTGCTGAGGGCTATTGAGGCGCAA
CAGCATCTGTTGCAACTCACAGTCTGGGGCATCAAGCAGCTCCAGGCAAGAATCCTGGCTGTGGAAAGAT
ACCTAAAGGATCAACAGCTCCTGGGGATTTGGGGTTGCTCTGGAAAACTCATTTGCACCACTGCTGTGCC
TTGGAATGCTAGTTGGAGTAATAAATCTCTGGAACAGATTTGGAATCACACGACCTGGATGGAGTGGGAC
AGAGAAATTAACAATTACACAAGCTTAATACACTCCTTAATTGAAGAATCGCAAAACCAGCAAGAAAAGA
ATGAACAAGAATTATTGGAATTAGATAAATGGGCAAGTTTGTGGAATTGGTTTAACATAACAAATTGGCT
GTGGTATATAAAATTATTCATAATGATAGTAGGAGGCTTGGTAGGTTTAAGAATAGTTTTTGCTGTACTT
TCTATAGTGAATAGAGTTAGGCAGGGATATTCACCATTATCGTTTCAGACCCACCTCCCAACCCCGAGGG
GACCCGACAGGCCCGAAGGAATAGAAGAAGAAGGTGGAGAGAGAGACAGAGACAGATCCATTCGATTAGT
GAACGGATCTCGACGGTATCGCCGAATTCACAAATGGCAGTATTCATCCACAATTTTAAAAGAAAAGGGG
GGATTGGGGGGTACAGTGCAGGGGAAAGAATAGTAGACATAATAGCAACAGACATACAAACTAAAGAATT
ACAAAAACAAATTACAAAAATTCAAAATTTTCGGGTTTATTACAGGGACAGCAGAGATCCAGTTTGGACG
CGTTGACATTGATTATTGACTAGTTATTAATAGTAATCAATTACGGGGTCATTAGTTCATAGCCCATATA
TGGAGTTCCGCGTTACATAACTTACGGTAAATGGCCCGCCTGGCTGACCGCCCAACGACCCCCGCCCATT
GACGTCAATAATGACGTATGTTCCCATAGTAACGCCAATAGGGACTTTCCATTGACGTCAATGGGTGGAG
TATTTACGGTAAACTGCCCACTTGGCAGTACATCAAGTGTATCATATGCCAAGTACGCCCCCTATTGACG
TCAATGACGGTAAATGGCCCGCCTGGCATTATGCCCAGTACATGACCTTATGGGACTTTCCTACTTGGCA
GTACATCTACGTATTAGTCATCGCTATTACCATGGTGATGCGGTTTTGGCAGTACATCAATGGGCGTGGA
TAGCGGTTTGACTCACGGGGATTTCCAAGTCTCCACCCCATTGACGTCAATGGGAGTTTGTTTTGGCACC
AAAATCAACGGGACTTTCCAAAATGTCGTAACAACTCCGCCCCATTGACGCAAATGGGCGGTAGGCGTGT
ACGGTGGGAGGTCTATATAAGCAGAGCTCTCCCTATCAGTGATAGAGATCTCCCTATCAGTGATAGAGAT
CGTCGACGAGCTCGTTTAGTGAACCGTCAGATCGCCTGGAGACGCCATCCACGCTGTTTTGACCTCCATA
GAAGACACCGGGACCGATCCAGCCTCCGGCTAGAGCGGCCGCCATGGGATCCGGTTCTGCTAGCGGTTCA
GGTTCTACCGGTGGATCATCTAGAACTAGCGGAAGTGGATCTGGATCAGGAAGTGGTTCTGGATCAGGTA
GTGGTTCTGGTAGTGGATCACCATCTCGCCTGGAAGAGGAACTGCGTCGTCGCCTGACCGAACCAACCGG
AGGAAGCGGAGCTACTAACTTCAGCCTGCTGAAGCAGGCTGGAGACGTGGAGGAGAACCCTGGACCTGGA
ACGGGCGGAGCTGGTTCAACGTCTATGAGCGAGCTGATTAAGGAGAACATGCACATGAAGCTGTACATGG
AGGGCACCGTGGACAACCATCACTTCAAGTGCACATCCGAGGGCGAAGGCAAGCCCTACGAGGGCACCCA
GACCATGAGAATCAAGGTGGTCGAGGGCGGCCCTCTCCCCTTCGCCTTCGACATCCTGGCTACTAGCTTC
CTCTACGGCAGCAAGACCTTCATCAACCACACCCAGGGCATCCCCGACTTCTTCAAGCAGTCCTTCCCTG
AGGGCTTCACATGGGAGAGAGTCACCACATACGAAGACGGGGGCGTGCTGACCGCTACCCAGGACACCAG
CCTCCAGGACGGCTGCCTCATCTACAACGTCAAGATCAGAGGGGTGAACTTCACATCCAACGGCCCTGTG
ATGCAGAAGAAAACACTCGGCTGGGAGGCCTTCACCGAGACGCTGTACCCCGCTGACGGCGGCCTGGAAG
GCAGAAACGACATGGCCCTGAAGCTCGTGGGCGGGAGCCATCTGATCGCAAACATCAAGACCACATATAG
ATCCAAGAAACCCGCTAAGAACCTCAAGATGCCTGGCGTCTACTATGTGGACTACAGACTGGAAAGAATC
AAGGAGGCCAACAACGAGACCTACGTCGAGCAGCACGAGGTGGCAGTGGCCAGATACTGCGACCTCCCTA
GCAAACTGGGGCACAAGCTTAATTAACTCGAGTAATCAACCTCTGGATTACAAAATTTGTGAAAGATTGA
CTGGTATTCTTAACTATGTTGCTCCTTTTACGCTATGTGGATACGCTGCTTTAATGCCTTTGTATCATGC
TATTGCTTCCCGTATGGCTTTCATTTTCTCCTCCTTGTATAAATCCTGGTTGCTGTCTCTTTATGAGGAG
TTGTGGCCCGTTGTCAGGCAACGTGGCGTGGTGTGCACTGTGTTTGCTGACGCAACCCCCACTGGTTGGG
GCATTGCCACCACCTGTCAGCTCCTTTCCGGGACTTTCGCTTTCCCCCTCCCTATTGCCACGGCGGAACT
CATCGCCGCCTGCCTTGCCCGCTGCTGGACAGGGGCTCGGCTGTTGGGCACTGACAATTCCGTGGTGTTG
TTGGGGAAATCATCGTCCTTTCCTTGGCTGCTCGCCTGTGTTGCCACCTGGATTCTGCGCGGGACGTCCT
TCTGCTACGTCCCTTCGGCCCTCAATCCAGCGGACCTTCCTTCCCGCGGCCTGCTGCCGGCTCTGCGGCC
TCTTCCGCGTCTTCGCCTTCGCCCTCAGACGAGTCGGATCTCCCTTTGGGCCGCCTCCCCGCCTGGTACC
TTTAAGACCAATGACTTACAAGGCAGCTGTAGATCTTAGCCACTTTTTAAAAGAAAAGGGGGGACTGGAA
GGGCTAATTCACTCCCAACGAAGACAAGATCACCTGCAGGACAGGCGCGCCCTGCTTTTTGCTTGTACTG
GGTCTCTCTGGTTAGACCAGATCTGAGCCTGGGAGCTCTCTGGCTAACTAGGGAACCCACTGCTTAAGCC
TCAATAAAGCTTGCCTTGAGTGCTTCAAGTAGTGTGTGCCCGTCTGTTGTGTGACTCTGGTAACTAGAGA
TCCCTCAGACCCTTTTAGTCAGTGTGGAAAATCTCTAGCACCCGGGCGATTAAGGAAAGGGCTAGATCAT
TCTTGAAGACGAAAGGGCCTCGTGATACGCCTATTTTTATAGGTTAATGTCATGATAATAATGGTTTCTT
AGACGTCAGGTGGCACTTTTCGGGGAAATGTGCGCGGAACCCCTATTTGTTTATTTTTCTAAATACATTC
AAATATGTATCCGCTCATGAGACAATAACCCTGATAAATGCTTCAATAATATTGAAAAAGGAAGAGTATG
AGTATTCAACATTTCCGTGTCGCCCTTATTCCCTTTTTTGCGGCATTTTGCCTTCCTGTTTTTGCTCACC
CAGAAACGCTGGTGAAAGTAAAAGATGCTGAAGATCAGTTGGGTGCACGAGTGGGTTACATCGAACTGGA
TCTCAACAGCGGTAAGATCCTTGAGAGTTTTCGCCCCGAAGAACGTTTTCCAATGATGAGCACTTTTAAA
GTTCTGCTATGTGGCGCGGTATTATCCCGTGTTGACGCCGGGCAAGAGCAACTCGGTCGCCGCATACACT
ATTCTCAGAATGACTTGGTTGAGTACTCACCAGTCACAGAAAAGCATCTTACGGATGGCATGACAGTAAG
AGAATTATGCAGTGCTGCCATAACCATGAGTGATAACACTGCGGCCAACTTACTTCTGACAACGATCGGA
GGACCGAAGGAGCTAACCGCTTTTTTGCACAACATGGGGGATCATGTAACTCGCCTTGATCGTTGGGAAC
CGGAGCTGAATGAAGCCATACCAAACGACGAGCGTGACACCACGATGCCTGTAGCAATGGCAACAACGTT
GCGCAAACTATTAACTGGCGAACTACTTACTCTAGCTTCCCGGCAACAATTAATAGACTGGATGGAGGCG
GATAAAGTTGCAGGACCACTTCTGCGCTCGGCCCTTCCGGCTGGCTGGTTTATTGCTGATAAATCTGGAG
CCGGTGAGCGTGGGTCTCGCGGTATCATTGCAGCACTGGGGCCAGATGGTAAGCCCTCCCGTATCGTAGT
TATCTACACGACGGGGAGTCAGGCAACTATGGATGAACGAAATAGACAGATCGCTGAGATAGGTGCCTCA
CTGATTAAGCATTGGTAACTGTCAGACCAAGTTTACTCATATATACTTTAGATTGATTTAAAACTTCATT
TTTAATTTAAAAGGATCTAGGTGAAGATCCTTTTTGATAATCTCATGACCAAAATCCCTTAACGTGAGTT
TTCGTTCCACTGAGCGTCAGACCCCGTAGAAAAGATCAAAGGATCTTCTTGAGATCCTTTTTTTCTGCGC
GTAATCTGCTGCTTGCAAACAAAAAAACCACCGCTACCAGCGGTGGTTTGTTTGCCGGATCAAGAGCTAC
CAACTCTTTTTCCGAAGGTAACTGGCTTCAGCAGAGCGCAGATACCAAATACTGTTCTTCTAGTGTAGCC
GTAGTTAGGCCACCACTTCAAGAACTCTGTAGCACCGCCTACATACCTCGCTCTGCTAATCCTGTTACCA
GTGGCTGCTGCCAGTGGCGATAAGTCGTGTCTTACCGGGTTGGACTCAAGACGATAGTTACCGGATAAGG
CGCAGCGGTCGGGCTGAACGGGGGGTTCGTGCACACAGCCCAGCTTGGAGCGAACGACCTACACCGAACT
GAGATACCTACAGCGTGAGCTATGAGAAAGCGCCACGCTTCCCGAAGGGAGAAAGGCGGACAGGTATCCG
GTAAGCGGCAGGGTCGGAACAGGAGAGCGCACGAGGGAGCTTCCAGGGGGAAACGCCTGGTATCTTTATA
GTCCTGTCGGGTTTCGCCACCTCTGACTTGAGCGTCGATTTTTGTGATGCTCGTCAGGGGGGCGGAGCCT
ATGGAAAAACGCCAGCAACGCGGCCTTTTTACGGTTCCTGGCCTTTTGCTGGCCTTTTGCTCACATGTTC
TTTCCTGCGTTATCCCCTGATTCTGTGGATAACCGTATTACCGCCTTTGAGTGAGCTGATACCGCTCGCC
GCAGCCGAACGACCGAGCGCAGCGAGTCAGTGAGCGAGGAAGCGGAAGAGCGCCCAATACGCAAACCGCC
TCTCCCCGCGCGTTGGCCGATTCATTAATGCAGCAAGCTCATGGCTGACTAATTTTTTTTATTTATGCAG
AGGCCGAGGCCGCCTCGGCCTCTGAGCTATTCCAGAAGTAGTGAGGAGGCTTTTTTGGAGGCCTAGGCTT
TTGCAAAAAGCTCCCCGTGGCACGACAGGTTTCCCGACTGGAAAGCGGGCAGTGAGCGCAACGCAATTAA
TGTGAGTTAGCTCACTCATTAGGCACCCCAGGCTTTACACTTTATGCTTCCGGCTCGTATGTTGTGTGGA
ATTGTGAGCGGATAACAATTTCACACAGGAAACAGCTATGACATGATTACGAATTTCACAAATAAAGCAT
TTTTTTCACTGCATTCTAGTTGTGGTTTGTCCAAACTCATCAATGTATCTTATCATGTCTGGATCAACTG
GATAACTCAAGCTAACCAAAATCATCCCAAACTTCCCACCCCATACCCTATTACCACTGCCAATTACCTG
TGGTTTCATTTACTCTAAACCTGTGATTCCTCTGAATTATTTTCATTTTAAAGAAATTGTATTTGT
Features (pLannotate 1.2.2; 26 found; start..end, strand, type, name):
     26..355     +  CDS            nef (fragment): NEF_HV1BR - Experimental evidence at protein level: Swiss-Prot protein existence level 1. Extracellular Nef protein targets CD4(+) T-lymphocytes for apoptosis by interacting with CXCR4 surface receptors (PubMed:14990729). From Human immunodeficiency virus type 1 group M subtype B (isolate BRU/LAI) (HIV-1).
    403..660     +  LTR            5' LTR (truncated): truncated 5' long terminal repeat (LTR) from HIV-1
    707..832     +  misc_feature   HIV-1 Ψ: packaging signal of human immunodeficiency virus type 1
    816..1154    +  CDS            HIV-1 gag (fragment): gag protein from human immunodeficiency virus 1; gag
   1329..1562    +  misc_feature   RRE: The Rev response element (RRE) of HIV-1 allows for Rev-dependent mRNA export from the nucleus to the cytoplasm.
   1939..2039    +  CDS            Rev (fragment): human immunodeficiency virus 1 (HIV-1) Rev protein; rev; enhances nuclear export of unspliced and incompletely spliced viral mRNAs
   2084..2201    +  misc_feature   cPPT/CTS: central polypurine tract and central termination sequence of HIV-1
   2245..2624    +  enhancer       CMV enhancer: human cytomegalovirus immediate early enhancer
   2625..2828    +  promoter       CMV promoter: human cytomegalovirus (CMV) immediate early promoter
   2830..2849    +  promoter       PLtetO-1 promoter (fragment): modified phage lambda PL promoter with tet operator sites (Lutz and Bujard, 1997)
   2851..2870    +  promoter       PLtetO-1 promoter (fragment): modified phage lambda PL promoter with tet operator sites (Lutz and Bujard, 1997)
   2878..2911    +  promoter       TRE3GV promoter (fragment): 3rd-generation Tet-responsive promoter that can be activated by binding of Tet-On® 3G, optimized for retroviral and lentiviral vectors
   3245..3946    +  CDS            TagBFP: monomeric blue fluorescent protein mammalian codon-optimized
   3954..4542    +  misc_feature   WPRE: woodchuck hepatitis virus posttranscriptional regulatory element
   4537..4647    +  CDS            nef (fragment): NEF_SIVS4 - Experimental evidence at protein level: Swiss-Prot protein existence level 1. Interferes with TCR signaling from the cell membrane. Interacts with CD247/TCRZ (TCR zeta chain) and exert potent down- regulation of cell surface TCR/CD3 complexes. From Simian immunodeficiency virus (isolate F236/smH4) (SIV-sm) (Simian immunodeficiency virus sooty mangabey monkey).
   4690..4870    +  LTR            5' LTR (truncated): truncated 5' long terminal repeat (LTR) from HIV-1
   5003..5107    +  promoter       AmpR promoter: bla
   5108..5968    +  CDS            AmpR: β-lactamase; bla; confers resistance to ampicillin, carbenicillin, and related antibiotics
   6139..6727    +  rep_origin     ori: high-copy-number ColE1/pMB1/pBR322/pUC origin of replication
   6910..6964    +  CDS            lacI (fragment): lac repressor; lacI; The lac repressor binds to the lac operator to inhibit transcription in E. coli. This inhibition can be relieved by adding lactose or isopropyl-β-D-thiogalactopyranoside (IPTG).
   6970..7063    +  rep_origin     SV40 ori (fragment): SV40 origin of replication
   7088..7125    +  CDS            lacI (fragment): lac repressor; lacI; The lac repressor binds to the lac operator to inhibit transcription in E. coli. This inhibition can be relieved by adding lactose or isopropyl-β-D-thiogalactopyranoside (IPTG).
   7138..7159    +  protein_bind   CAP binding site: CAP binding activates transcription in the presence of cAMP. E. coli catabolite activator protein
   7174..7204    +  promoter       lac promoter: promoter for the E. coli lac operon
   7212..7228    +  protein_bind   lac operator: The lac repressor binds to the lac operator to inhibit transcription in E. coli. This inhibition can be relieved by adding lactose or isopropyl-β-D-thiogalactopyranoside (IPTG). lac repressor encoded by lacI
   7262..7345    +  polyA_signal   SV40 poly(A) signal (fragment): SV40 polyadenylation signal
