[The description below was written by a language model from this plasmid's Addgene catalogue record and pLannotate feature annotations shown in this document.]
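Description:
pTS110 pHAGE2 CMVtetO2 MCS-22xGS-Alfa-P2A-TagBFP is an empty lentiviral transfer plasmid of 7,486 bp built on the pHAGE2 backbone, intended for doxycycline-inducible expression of a C-terminally tagged protein of interest in mammalian cells. It is propagated in E. coli through a high-copy ColE1/pUC-type origin and selected with ampicillin via the β-lactamase gene. The HIV-1-derived portion contains LTR sequences flanking the cassette (both annotated as truncated LTRs), the Ψ packaging signal with an adjoining gag fragment, the Rev response element for Rev-dependent nuclear export of the genomic RNA, and the cPPT/CTS. Short nef, Rev, lacI, lac promoter and SV40 fragments in the annotation appear to be backbone remnants rather than functional units.

The expression cassette is driven by the CMV immediate-early enhancer and promoter followed by two tet operator sites (picked up by the annotation as short PLtetO-1 fragments). In cells that supply the Tet repressor, this arrangement keeps transcription off until doxycycline releases the repressor; the plasmid itself has no annotated repressor gene. Downstream, according to the construct name, lie a multiple cloning site, a 22xGS flexible linker, the ALFA epitope tag and a P2A peptide. These small elements are not individually annotated, but they would fall in the unannotated gap before the TagBFP coding sequence. A gene cloned in frame yields an ALFA-tagged protein, while ribosomal skipping at P2A releases free TagBFP as a blue fluorescent marker of transduced, expressing cells. A WPRE after TagBFP enhances transcript expression. The associated publication concerns nanobody-based purification of human protein complexes, consistent with using the ALFA tag as the capture handle.
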