Addgene plasmid #199363: pTS110 pHAGE2 CMVtetO2 MCS-22xGS-Alfa-P2A-TagBFP
Purpose: (Empty Backbone) Lentiviral transfer plasmid for doxycycline inducible expression of a C-terminally ALFA-P2A-BFP-tagged protein in mammalian cells.
Depositing lab: Rebecca Voorhees. Depositing organization: California Institute of Technology. Publication: A nanobody-based strategy for rapid and scalable purification of human protein complexes. Stevens TA, Tomaleri GP, Hazu M, Wei S, Nguyen VN, DeKalb C, Voorhees RM, Pleiner T. Nat Protoc. 2024 Jan;19(1):127-158. doi: 10.1038/s41596-023-00904-w. Epub 2023 Nov 16. PubMed 37974029.
Backbone
  Vector backbone: pHAGE2
  Backbone size (bp): 7486
  Vector type: Mammalian Expression, Lentiviral
  Tag / fusion protein: ALFA-P2A-TagBFP (C terminal on insert)
Growth in bacteria
  Bacterial resistance: Ampicillin, 100 μg/mL
  Growth temperature: 37°C
  Growth strain: NEB Stable
  Copy number: High Copy
Gene/Insert
  Gene/Insert name: None
  Mutation: WT
  Tag / fusion protein: ALFA-P2A-TagBFP (C terminal on insert)
Terms and licenses: Academic/Nonprofit Terms; Industry Terms: Not Available to Industry
Depositor comments: Please visit https://www.biorxiv.org/content/10.1101/2023.03.09.531980v1 for bioRxiv preprint.
How to cite: pTS110 pHAGE2 CMVtetO2 MCS-22xGS-Alfa-P2A-TagBFP was a gift from Rebecca Voorhees (Addgene plasmid # 199363 ; http://n2t.net/addgene:199363 ; RRID:Addgene_199363)
